Addgene plasmid #233430: XZ093 SFFV-sensor-IRESv0-LIDARst(IRESv0-AVPR2)
Purpose: LIDAR all components on single transcript (as shown in Figure 4A), using EMCV IRES to separate each component
Depositing lab: Xiaojing Gao. Depositing organization: Stanford University. Publication: Post-transcriptional modular synthetic receptors. Zhang X, Mille-Fragoso LS, Kaseniit KE, Lee AP, Zhang M, Call CC, Hu Y, Xie Y, Gao XJ. Nat Chem Biol. 2025 Mar 28. doi: 10.1038/s41589-025-01872-w. PubMed 40155716.
Backbone
  Vector backbone: FLP-IN
  Vector type: Mammalian Expression
Growth in bacteria
  Bacterial resistance: Ampicillin, 100 μg/mL
  Growth temperature: 37°C
  Growth strain: DH5alpha
  Copy number: High Copy
Gene/Insert
  Gene/Insert name: sensor-IRESv0-LIDARst(IRESv0-AVPR2)
  Species: Synthetic
  Mutation: E488Q, T501A on ADAR2dd
  Promoter: SFFV
  Cloning method: Gibson Cloning
Terms and licenses: Academic/Nonprofit Terms; Industry Terms: Not Available to Industry
Depositor comments: https://benchling.com/s/seq-khd9SJnIvHG9xrZfhA9i?m=slm-Wnc0GrDuXTvkbKsQPZQa for annotated sequence file. Please visit https://doi.org/10.1101/2024.05.03.592453 for bioRxiv preprint.
How to cite: XZ093 SFFV-sensor-IRESv0-LIDARst(IRESv0-AVPR2) was a gift from Xiaojing Gao (Addgene plasmid # 233430 ; http://n2t.net/addgene:233430 ; RRID:Addgene_233430)
