[The description below was written by a language model from this plasmid's Addgene catalogue record and pLannotate feature annotations shown in this document.]
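Description:
XZ093 SFFV-sensor-IRESv0-LIDARst(IRESv0-AVPR2) is a 12.3 kb mammalian expression plasmid built on a Flp-In backbone. It is propagated in E. coli at high copy from a ColE1/pUC-type origin under ampicillin selection (AmpR). Downstream of the expression cassette, the backbone carries an FRT site directly followed by a hygromycin resistance coding sequence and an SV40 poly(A) signal. This is the usual Flp-In layout, in which FLP-mediated recombination into a genomic FRT landing pad supplies a promoter to HygR and allows selection of single-copy stable integrants. Fragments of an f1 ori, the SV40 promoter and lac elements are also annotated.

The payload is a single synthetic transcript driven by the SFFV LTR promoter and terminated by a bGH poly(A) signal. It encodes all components of the LIDAR post-transcriptional synthetic receptor system, separated by EMCV IRES elements. The first unit is the sensor: mCherry, an F2A peptide fragment, an unannotated stretch of about 250 nt, and then EGFP. This arrangement suggests mCherry marks expression while EGFP reports output, probably dependent on RNA editing of the intervening segment, although the record does not describe that segment.

After the first IRES comes human AVPR2 (vasopressin V2 receptor) followed closely by an ADAR2 deaminase domain. The deaminase domain carries the recorded E488Q and T501A mutations. After the second IRES comes human β-arrestin 2, followed by an MS2 coat protein fragment. The layout implies that ligand-induced arrestin recruitment to the receptor brings the deaminase and the RNA-binding MS2 coat protein together to act on the sensor RNA, but the exact fusion junctions are not annotated. The stated purpose is to test delivery of the complete LIDAR system from one transcript.
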