Features (pLannotate 1.2.2; 26 found; start..end, strand, type, name):
    171..1031    -  CDS            AmpR: β-lactamase; bla; confers resistance to ampicillin, carbenicillin, and related antibiotics
   1032..1136    -  promoter       AmpR promoter: bla
   1195..1247    -  misc_feature   bom (fragment): basis of mobility region from pBR322
   1418..1825    +  promoter       SFFV promoter: spleen focus-forming virus long terminal repeat (LTR) promoter
   1839..2546    +  CDS            mCherry: mCherry is a basic (constitutively fluorescent) red fluorescent protein published in 2004, derived from Discosoma sp.. It is reported to be a very rapidly-maturing monomer with low acid sensitivity.
   2592..2650    +  CDS            F2A (fragment): 2A peptide from foot-and-mouth disease virus polyprotein Eukaryotic ribosomes fail to insert a peptide bond between the Gly and Pro residues, yielding separate polypeptides.
   2898..3611    +  CDS            EGFP: EGFP is a basic (constitutively fluorescent) green fluorescent protein published in 1996, derived from Aequorea victoria. It is reported to be a rapidly-maturing weak dimer with moderate acid sensitivity.
   3627..4213    +  misc_feature   IRES2: internal ribosome entry site (IRES) of the encephalomyocarditis virus (EMCV)
   4295..5407    +  CDS            AVPR2: V2R_HUMAN - Also known as ADHR, DIR, DIR3, V2R. Experimental evidence at protein level: Swiss-Prot protein existence level 1. Receptor for arginine vasopressin. The activity of this receptor is mediated by G proteins which activate adenylate cyclase. Involved in renal water reabsorption. From Homo sapiens (Human).
   5513..6721    +  CDS            Adarb1 (fragment): RED1_RAT - Also known as Red1. Experimental evidence at protein level: Swiss-Prot protein existence level 1. Catalyzes the hydrolytic deamination of adenosine to inosine in double-stranded RNA (dsRNA) referred to as A-to-I RNA editing. This may affect gene expression and function in a number of ways that include mRNA translation by changing codons and hence the amino acid sequence of proteins; pre-mRNA splicing by altering splice site recognition sequences; RNA stability by changing sequences involved in nuclease recognition; genetic stability in the case of RNA virus genomes by changing seque
   6728..7314    +  misc_feature   IRES2: internal ribosome entry site (IRES) of the encephalomyocarditis virus (EMCV)
   7315..8541    +  CDS            ARRB2: ARRB2_HUMAN - Also known as ARB2, ARR2. Experimental evidence at protein level: Swiss-Prot protein existence level 1. Functions in regulating agonist-mediated G-protein coupled receptor (GPCR) signaling by mediating both receptor desensitization and resensitization processes. During homologous desensitization, beta- arrestins bind to the GPRK-phosphorylated receptor and sterically preclude its coupling to the cognate G-protein; the binding appears to require additional receptor determinants exposed only in the active receptor conformation. The beta-arrestins target many receptors for internali
   8932..9282    +  CDS            CAPSD_BPMS2 (fragment): Experimental evidence at protein level: Swiss-Prot protein existence level 1. Acts as a translational repressor of viral replicase synthesis late in infection. This latter function is the result of capsid protein interaction with an RNA hairpin which contains the replicase ribosome-binding site. From Escherichia phage MS2 (Bacteriophage MS2).
   9388..9612    +  polyA_signal   bGH poly(A) signal: bovine growth hormone polyadenylation signal
   9628..9651    +  polyA_signal   bGH poly(A) signal (fragment): bovine growth hormone polyadenylation signal
   9655..9676    +  promoter       SV40 promoter (fragment): SV40 enhancer and early promoter
   9697..9930    +  rep_origin     f1 ori (fragment) (sequence partly withheld): f1 bacteriophage origin of replication; arrow indicates direction of (+) strand synthesis
   9935..9982    +  protein_bind   FRT: FLP-mediated recombination occurs in the 8-bp core sequence TCTAGAAA (Turan and Bode, 2011). FLP recombinase from the Saccharomyces cerevisiae 2μ plasmid
   9990..11012   +  CDS            HygR: aminoglycoside phosphotransferase from E. coli; aph(4)-Ia; confers resistance to hygromycin
  11022..11147   +  CDS            ble (fragment): BLE_KLEPN - Experimental evidence at protein level: Swiss-Prot protein existence level 1. Binding protein with a strong affinity to the bleomycin family of antibiotics. Binds to CL990; an antimitotic-antibiotic compound. From Klebsiella pneumoniae.
  11142..11263   +  polyA_signal   SV40 poly(A) signal: SV40 polyadenylation signal
  11334..11356   -  protein_bind   lac operator (fragment): The lac repressor binds to the lac operator to inhibit transcription in E. coli. This inhibition can be relieved by adding lactose or isopropyl-β-D-thiogalactopyranoside (IPTG). lac repressor encoded by lacI
  11360..11390   -  promoter       lac promoter: promoter for the E. coli lac operon
  11405..11426   -  protein_bind   CAP binding site: CAP binding activates transcription in the presence of cAMP. E. coli catabolite activator protein
  11439..11531   -  CDS            lacI (fragment): lac repressor; lacI; The lac repressor binds to the lac operator to inhibit transcription in E. coli. This inhibition can be relieved by adding lactose or isopropyl-β-D-thiogalactopyranoside (IPTG).
  11714..12302   -  rep_origin     ori: high-copy-number ColE1/pMB1/pBR322/pUC origin of replication
>Addgene plasmid #233430 | XZ093 SFFV-sensor-IRESv0-LIDARst(IRESv0-AVPR2) | addgene full sequence | sequence record 467293 | Addgene NGS Result
GAAGATCCTTTGATCTTTTCTACGGGGTCTGACGCTCAGTGGAACGAAAACTCACGTTAAGGGATTTTGG
TCATGAGATTATCAAAAAGGATCTTCACCTAGATCCTTTTAAATTAAAAATGAAGTTTTAAATCAATCTA
AAGTATATATGAGTAAACTTGGTCTGACAGTTACCAATGCTTAATCAGTGAGGCACCTATCTCAGCGATC
TGTCTATTTCGTTCATCCATAGTTGCCTGACTCCCCGTCGTGTAGATAACTACGATACGGGAGGGCTTAC
CATCTGGCCCCAGTGCTGCAATGATACCGCGAGACCCACGCTCACCGGCTCCAGATTTATCAGCAATAAA
CCAGCCAGCCGGAAGGGCCGAGCGCAGAAGTGGTCCTGCAACTTTATCCGCCTCCATCCAGTCTATTAAT
TGTTGCCGGGAAGCTAGAGTAAGTAGTTCGCCAGTTAATAGTTTGCGCAACGTTGTTGCCATTGCTACAG
GCATCGTGGTGTCACGCTCGTCGTTTGGTATGGCTTCATTCAGCTCCGGTTCCCAACGATCAAGGCGAGT
TACATGATCCCCCATGTTGTGCAAAAAAGCGGTTAGCTCCTTCGGTCCTCCGATCGTTGTCAGAAGTAAG
TTGGCCGCAGTGTTATCACTCATGGTTATGGCAGCACTGCATAATTCTCTTACTGTCATGCCATCCGTAA
GATGCTTTTCTGTGACTGGTGAGTACTCAACCAAGTCATTCTGAGAATAGTGTATGCGGCGACCGAGTTG
CTCTTGCCCGGCGTCAATACGGGATAATACCGCGCCACATAGCAGAACTTTAAAAGTGCTCATCATTGGA
AAACGTTCTTCGGGGCGAAAACTCTCAAGGATCTTACCGCTGTTGAGATCCAGTTCGATGTAACCCACTC
GTGCACCCAACTGATCTTCAGCATCTTTTACTTTCACCAGCGTTTCTGGGTGAGCAAAAACAGGAAGGCA
AAATGCCGCAAAAAAGGGAATAAGGGCGACACGGAAATGTTGAATACTCATACTCTTCCTTTTTCAATAT
TATTGAAGCATTTATCAGGGTTATTGTCTCATGAGCGGATACATATTTGAATGTATTTAGAAAAATAAAC
AAATAGGGGTTCCGCGCACATTTCCCCGAAAAGTGCCACCTGACGTCGACGGATCGGGAGATCTCCCGAT
CCCCTATGGTGCACTCTCAGTACAATCTGCTCTGATGCCGCATAGTTAAGCCAGTATCTGCTCCCTGCTT
GTGTGTTGGAGGTCGCTGAGTAGTGCGCGAGCAAAATTTAAGCTACAACAAGGCAAGGCTTGACCGACAA
TTGCCGATAAAATAAAAGATTTTATTTAGTCTCCAGAAAAAGGGGGGAATGAAAGACCCCACCTGTAGGT
TTGGCAAGCTAGCTGCAGTAACGCCATTTTGCAAGGCATGGAAAAATACCAAACCAAGAATAGAGAAGTT
CAGATCAAGGGCGGGTACATGAAAATAGCTAACGTTGGGCCAAACAGGATATCTGCGGTGAGCAGTTTCG
GCCCCGGCCCGGGGCCAAGAACAGATGGTCACCGCAGTTTCGGCCCCGGCCCGAGGCCAAGAACAGATGG
TCCCCAGATATGGCCCAACCCTCAGCAGTTTCTTAAGACCCATCAGATGTTTCCAGGCTCCCCCAAGGAC
CTGAAATGACCCTGCGCCTTATTTGAATTAACCAATCAGCCTGCTTCTCGCTTCTGTTCGCGCGCTTCTG
CTTCCCGAGCTCTATAAAAGAGCTCACAACCCCTCACTCGGCGCGCCAGTCCTCCGACAGACTGAGTCGC
CCGGGAAGCTTCGCCACCATGGTGAGCAAGGGCGAGGAGGATAACATGGCCATCATCAAGGAGTTCATGC
GCTTCAAGGTGCACATGGAGGGCTCCGTGAACGGCCACGAGTTCGAGATCGAGGGCGAGGGCGAGGGCCG
CCCCTACGAGGGCACCCAGACCGCCAAGCTGAAGGTGACCAAGGGTGGCCCCCTGCCCTTCGCCTGGGAC
ATCCTGTCCCCTCAGTTCATGTACGGCTCCAAGGCCTACGTGAAGCACCCCGCCGACATTCCCGACTACT
TGAAGCTGTCCTTCCCCGAGGGCTTCAAGTGGGAGCGCGTGATGAACTTCGAGGACGGCGGCGTGGTGAC
CGTGACCCAGGACTCCTCCCTGCAGGACGGCGAGTTCATCTACAAGGTGAAGCTGCGCGGCACCAACTTC
CCCTCCGACGGCCCCGTAATGCAGAAGAAGACCATGGGCTGGGAGGCCTCCTCCGAGCGGATGTACCCCG
AGGACGGCGCCCTGAAGGGCGAGATCAAGCAGAGGCTGAAGCTGAAGGACGGCGGCCACTACGACGCTGA
GGTCAAGACCACCTACAAGGCCAAGAAGCCCGTGCAGCTGCCCGGCGCCTACAACGTCAACATCAAGTTG
GACATCACCTCCCACAACGAGGACTACACCATCGTGGAACAGTACGAACGCGCCGAGGGCCGCCACTCCA
CCGGCGGCATGGACGAGCTGTACAAGAGCGACGCGTTGGAAGCCAGACACAAACAGAAAATTGTGGCTCC
GGTGAAACAGACTTTGAATTTTGACCTTCTGAAGCTGGCGGGAGACGTCGAGTCCAACCCCGGTCCCGGT
ACCGGATCCTCCGTTTAGGTGGGTGGAATAGTAACGTACACCATCAGGGTACGTCTCAGACACCATCAGG
GTCTGTCTGGTACAGCATCAGCGTACCATAGTATCCCACCTACCCAGACGACCGGTACTAGTGAGGCACG
GCATAAGCAAAAGATCGTAGCCCCAGTAAAGCAAACACTCAACTTCGATCTACTCAAACTCGCAGGTGAT
GTGGAATCTAATCCAGGACCCTCGAGTGTCTCAAAGGGCGAGGAACTTTTTACGGGCGTTGTTCCGATCC
TCGTCGAATTGGACGGGGACGTTAATGGGCATAAATTCTCAGTTAGTGGTGAGGGTGAGGGGGACGCGAC
ATATGGGAAACTTACGCTGAAGTTCATATGTACCACCGGAAAATTGCCAGTGCCGTGGCCTACTCTCGTC
ACCACCCTGACATATGGTGTTCAGTGTTTTAGCCGGTATCCAGACCATATGAAACAGCACGATTTTTTTA
AATCCGCTATGCCTGAAGGTTACGTACAGGAGCGAACGATATTTTTTAAAGACGACGGAAACTACAAAAC
TAGAGCCGAGGTAAAATTCGAGGGTGACACTCTCGTGAACCGGATCGAACTGAAGGGCATAGATTTTAAG
GAGGATGGCAATATACTGGGCCACAAGCTCGAATACAACTATAATTCTCATAATGTCTATATCATGGCGG
ACAAACAGAAAAACGGCATCAAGGTAAACTTTAAAATCCGACACAATATTGAGGACGGCTCTGTCCAGCT
TGCGGACCATTACCAACAGAACACGCCGATAGGGGATGGTCCAGTACTTCTCCCTGATAATCACTATTTG
TCTACTCAGTCAGCTCTTAGCAAGGACCCAAACGAAAAACGGGATCACATGGTCCTTCTTGAGTTCGTCA
CTGCGGCTGGGATAACACTCGGGATGGACGAACTGTATAAGTAGGCCGGAGGGCCCCCCCTCTCCCTCCC
CCCCCCCTAACGTTACTGGCCGAAGCCGCTTGGAATAAGGCCGGTGTGCGTTTGTCTATATGTTATTTTC
CACCATATTGCCGTCTTTTGGCAATGTGAGGGCCCGGAAACCTGGCCCTGTCTTCTTGACGAGCATTCCT
AGGGGTCTTTCCCCTCTCGCCAAAGGAATGCAAGGTCTGTTGAATGTCGTGAAGGAAGCAGTTCCTCTGG
AAGCTTCTTGAAGACAAACAACGTCTGTAGCGACCCTTTGCAGGCAGCGGAACCCCCCACCTGGCGACAG
GTGCCTCTGCGGCCAAAAGCCACGTGTATAAGATACACCTGCAAAGGCGGCACAACCCCAGTGCCACGTT
GTGAGTTGGATAGTTGTGGAAAGAGTCAAATGGCTCTCCTCAAGCGTATTCAACAAGGGGCTGAAGGATG
CCCAGAAGGTACCCCATTGTATGGGATCTGATCTGGGGCCTCGGTACACATGCTTTACATGTGTTTAGTC
GAGGTTAAAAAAACGTCTAGGCCCCCCGAACCACGGGGACGTGGTTTTCCTTTGAAAAACACGATGATAA
TATGGCCACAACCATGAAGACGATCATCGCCCTGAGCTACATCTTCTGCCTGGTATTCGCCGACTACAAG
GACGATGATGACGCCAGCATCGATATGCTCATGGCCTCTACCACAAGCGCCGTGCCCGGACATCCATCTC
TTCCAAGTCTTCCCTCCAACAGCTCACAGGAGAGGCCTCTGGATACCCGGGACCCACTTCTTGCAAGAGC
GGAGCTCGCCTTGCTCTCCATCGTTTTCGTTGCCGTCGCGTTGAGCAATGGTCTGGTGCTGGCCGCCCTG
GCGCGACGAGGCCGCCGAGGCCACTGGGCGCCTATTCATGTCTTTATCGGCCATCTCTGTCTTGCAGACC
TGGCCGTGGCGCTGTTTCAGGTGCTCCCTCAACTGGCTTGGAAAGCCACCGATAGATTCCGGGGGCCAGA
CGCACTGTGTCGGGCCGTGAAATACCTGCAGATGGTGGGAATGTATGCCAGTTCATATATGATACTTGCT
ATGACCTTGGACAGACACAGGGCTATCTGTCGCCCCATGCTGGCGTATAGGCACGGTTCCGGAGCCCATT
GGAACAGGCCAGTTCTGGTTGCGTGGGCTTTTTCCCTGCTTCTGAGCTTGCCCCAGTTGTTTATTTTCGC
ACAGAGAAATGTGGAGGGCGGATCTGGCGTGACCGATTGCTGGGCTTGCTTCGCTGAGCCATGGGGCAGA
AGGACCTACGTGACGTGGATTGCTCTCATGGTGTTCGTTGCTCCCACCCTGGGGATCGCCGCATGCCAGG
TCCTGATATTCAGAGAAATACACGCCTCCTTGGTTCCTGGGCCAAGCGAGCGCCCTGGTGGAAGAAGACG
GGGTCGAAGGACTGGCTCTCCAGGCGAAGGCGCCCACGTATCAGCTGCGGTAGCTAAGACCGTACGCATG
ACACTGGTCATCGTCGTCGTTTACGTTCTTTGCTGGGCCCCGTTTTTTTTGGTGCAGCTCTGGGCGGCCT
GGGACCCCGAAGCACCCCTGGAAGGTGCTCCATTCGTTCTGCTCATGCTTCTCGCTTCACTGAATAGCTG
TACCAATCCTTGGATTTACGCCTCTTTCTCCTCCAGTGTTAGCTCCGAGCTGCGGAGTCTTCTCTGTTGC
GCCCGGGGCAGGACCCCCCCAAGCCTGGGTCCACAGGACGAATCCTGCACTACCGCCTCCAGTTCCCTGG
CCAAAGACACCTCTTCTATCGATACCGGTGGACGCACCCCACCCAGCCTGGGTCCCCAAGATGAGTCCTG
CACCACCGCCAGCTCCTCCCTGGCCAAGGACACTTCATCGGGTACCGGTGCTTTGCACTTGGATCAAACG
CCATCTCGCCAGCCTATTCCCAGTGAGGGTCTTCAGCTGCATTTACCGCAGGTTTTAGCTGACGCTGTCT
CACGCCTGGTCCTGGGTAAGTTTGGTGACCTGACCGACAACTTCTCCTCCCCTCACGCTCGCAGAAAAGT
GCTGGCTGGAGTCGTCATGACAACAGGCACAGATGTTAAAGATGCCAAGGTGATAAGTGTTTCTACAGGA
ACAAAATGTATTAATGGTGAATACATGAGTGATCGTGGCCTTGCATTAAATGACTGCCATGCAGAAATAA
TATCTCGGAGATCCTTGCTCAGATTTCTTTATACACAACTTGAGCTTTACTTAAATAACAAAGATGATCA
AAAAAGATCCATCTTTCAGAAATCAGAGCGAGGGGGGTTTAGGCTGAAGGAGAATGTCCAGTTTCATCTG
TACATCAGCACCTCTCCCTGTGGAGATGCCAGAATCTTCTCACCACATGAGCCAATCCTGGAAGAACCAG
CAGATAGACACCCAAATCGTAAAGCAAGAGGACAGCTACGGACCAAAATAGAGTCTGGTCAGGGGACGAT
TCCAGTGCGCTCCAATGCGAGCATCCAAGCGTGGGACGGGGTGCTGCAAGGGGAGCGGCTGCTCACCATG
TCCTGCAGTGACAAGATTGCACGCTGGAACGTGGTGGGCATCCAGGGATCCCTGCTCAGCATTTTCGTGG
AGCCCATTTACTTCTCGAGCATCATCCTGGGCAGCCTTTACCACGGGGACCACCTTTCCAGGGCCATGTA
CCAGCGGATCTCCAACATAGAGGACCTGCCACCTCTCTACACCCTCAACAAGCCTTTGCTCAGTGGCATC
AGCAATGCAGAAGCACGGCAGCCAGGGAAGGCCCCCAACTTCAGTGTCAACTGGACGGTAGGCGACTCCG
CTATTGAGGTCATCAACGCCACGACTGGGAAGGATGAGCTGGGCCGCGCGTCCCGCCTGTGTAAGCACGC
GTTGTACTGTCGCTGGATGCGTGTGCACGGCAAGGTTCCCTCCCACTTACTACGCTCCAAGATTACCAAA
CCCAACGTGTACCATGAGTCCAAGCTGGCGGCAAAGGAGTACCAGGCCGCCAAGGCGCGTCTGTTCACAG
CCTTCATCAAGGCGGGGCTGGGGGCCTGGGTGGAGAAGCCCACCGAGCAGGACCAGTTCTCACTCACGCC
CTGATAGCCCCTCTCCCTCCCCCCCCCCTAACGTTACTGGCCGAAGCCGCTTGGAATAAGGCCGGTGTGC
GTTTGTCTATATGTTATTTTCCACCATATTGCCGTCTTTTGGCAATGTGAGGGCCCGGAAACCTGGCCCT
GTCTTCTTGACGAGCATTCCTAGGGGTCTTTCCCCTCTCGCCAAAGGAATGCAAGGTCTGTTGAATGTCG
TGAAGGAAGCAGTTCCTCTGGAAGCTTCTTGAAGACAAACAACGTCTGTAGCGACCCTTTGCAGGCAGCG
GAACCCCCCACCTGGCGACAGGTGCCTCTGCGGCCAAAAGCCACGTGTATAAGATACACCTGCAAAGGCG
GCACAACCCCAGTGCCACGTTGTGAGTTGGATAGTTGTGGAAAGAGTCAAATGGCTCTCCTCAAGCGTAT
TCAACAAGGGGCTGAAGGATGCCCAGAAGGTACCCCATTGTATGGGATCTGATCTGGGGCCTCGGTACAC
ATGCTTTACATGTGTTTAGTCGAGGTTAAAAAAACGTCTAGGCCCCCCGAACCACGGGGACGTGGTTTTC
CTTTGAAAAACACGATGATAATATGGCCACAACCATGGGGGAGAAACCCGGGACCAGGGTCTTCAAGAAG
TCGAGCCCTAACTGCAAGCTCACCGTGTACTTGGGCAAGCGGGACTTCGTAGATCACCTGGACAAAGTGG
ACCCTGTAGATGGCGTGGTGCTTGTGGACCCTGACTACCTGAAGGACCGCAAAGTGTTTGTGACCCTCAC
CTGCGCCTTCCGCTATGGCCGTGAAGACCTGGATGTGCTGGGCTTGTCCTTCCGCAAAGACCTGTTCATC
GCCACCTACCAGGCCTTCCCCCCGGTGCCCAACCCACCCCGGCCCCCCACCCGCCTGCAGGACCGGCTGC
TGAGGAAGCTGGGCCAGCATGCCCACCCCTTCTTCTTCACCATACCCCAGAATCTTCCATGCTCCGTCAC
ACTGCAGCCAGGCCCAGAGGATACAGGAAAGGCCTGCGGCGTAGACTTTGAGATTCGAGCCTTCTGTGCT
AAATCACTAGAAGAGAAAAGCCACAAAAGGAACTCTGTGCGGCTGGTGATCCGAAAGGTGCAGTTCGCCC
CGGAGAAACCCGGCCCCCAGCCTTCAGCCGAAACCACACGCCACTTCCTCATGTCTGACCGGTCCCTGCA
CCTCGAGGCTTCCCTGGACAAGGAGCTGTACTACCATGGGGAGCCCCTCAATGTAAATGTCCACGTCACC
AACAACTCCACCAAGACCGTCAAGAAGATCAAAGTCTCTGTGAGACAGTACGCCGACATCTGCCTCTTCA
GCACCGCCCAGTACAAGTGTCCTGTGGCTCAACTCGAACAAGATGACCAGGTATCTCCCAGCTCCACATT
CTGTAAGGTGTACACCATAACCCCACTGCTCAGCGACAACCGGGAGAAGCGGGGTCTCGCCCTGGATGGG
AAACTCAAGCACGAGGACACCAACCTGGCTTCCAGCACCATCGTGAAGGAGGGTGCCAACAAGGAGGTGC
TGGGAATCCTGGTGTCCTACAGGGTCAAGGTGAAGCTGGTGGTGTCTCGAGGCGGGGATGTCTCTGTGGA
GCTGCCTTTTGTTCTTATGCACCCCAAGCCCCACGACCACATCCCCCTCCCCAGACCCCAGTCAGCCGCT
CCGGAGACAGATGTCCCTGTGGACACCAACCTCATTGAATTTGATACCAACTATGCCACAGATGATGACA
TTGTGTTTGAGGACTTTGCCCGGCTTCGGCTGAAGGGGATGAAGGATGACGACTATGATGATCAACTCTG
CGGCGGTGGTAGCGCTATGGCGAGCAACTTTACGCAATTTGTGTTGGTTGACAATGGTGGCACCGGAGAC
GTAACTGTTGCGCCGAGCAATTTTGCGAACGGGATTGCAGAATGGATAAGTAGTAACAGCCGGAGTCAGG
CATATAAAGTCACATGCTCAGTTCGCCAAAGTTCCGCACAGAACCGAAAATATACCATAAAGGTAGAAGT
GCCAAAAGGGGCGTGGCGATCTTATCTTAATATGGAGCTTACGATCCCAATCTTTGCGACTAATTCAGAC
TGCGAGCTGATTGTCAAGGCCATGCAAGGTCTTTTGAAAGACGGTAACCCGATTCCCTCTGCGATCGCCG
CCAACTCAGGAATATATGGTGGCGGAACCGGTGGCGGGTCCATGGCCTCCAATTTTACACAGTTTGTGCT
CGTGGACAACGGCGGCACTGGAGACGTCACAGTAGCTCCAAGTAACTTTGCGAATGGGATAGCCGAGTGG
ATCTCTTCCAATTCAAGATCACAAGCCTATAAGGTGACTTGTAGTGTACGCCAATCTAGTGCCCAGAACC
GGAAGTATACCATTAAAGTGGAGGTCCCCAAAGGTGCATGGCGCTCATACTTGAATATGGAATTGACGAT
TCCGATATTTGCGACCAATAGCGACTGCGAGCTTATTGTAAAAGCCATGCAAGGACTTCTGAAAGATGGC
AACCCGATACCTTCCGCAATCGCTGCGAATAGCGGAATTTACTGATTCGAAGGCCCGAACAAAAACTCAT
CTCAGAAGAGGATCTGAATAGCGCCGTCGACCATCATCATAATCATCATTGAGTTTAAACCCGCTGATCA
GCCTCGACTGTGCCTTCTAGTTGCCAGCCATCTGTTGTTTGCCCCTCCCCCGTGCCTTCCTTGACCCTGG
AAGGTGCCACTCCCACTGTCCTTTCCTAATAAAATGAGGAAATTGCATCGCATTGTCTGAGTAGGTGTCA
TTCTATTCTGGGGGGTGGGGTGGGGCAGGACAGCAAGGGGGAGGATTGGGAAGACAATAGCAGGCATGCT
GGGGATGCGGTGGGCTCTATGGAGATCTATCGATGTTCTGGGGATGCGGTGGGCTCTATGGCTTCTGAGG
CGGAAAGAACCAGCTGGGGCTCTAGGGGGTATCCCC
[124 nt withheld, positions 9697-9820]
C
[91 nt withheld, positions 9822-9912]
AGGGTGATGGTTCACGTACCTAGAAGTTCCTATTCCGAAGTTCCTATTCTCTAGAAAGTATAGGAACTTC
CTTGGCCAAAAAGCCTGAACTCACCGCGACGTCTGTCGAGAAGTTTCTGATCGAAAAGTTCGACAGCGTC
TCCGACCTGATGCAGCTCTCGGAGGGCGAAGAATCTCGTGCTTTCAGCTTCGATGTAGGAGGGCGTGGAT
ATGTCCTGCGGGTAAATAGCTGCGCCGATGGTTTCTACAAAGATCGTTATGTTTATCGGCACTTTGCATC
GGCCGCGCTCCCGATTCCGGAAGTGCTTGACATTGGGGAATTCAGCGAGAGCCTGACCTATTGCATCTCC
CGCCGTGCACAGGGTGTCACGTTGCAAGACCTGCCTGAAACCGAACTGCCCGCTGTTCTGCAGCCGGTCG
CGGAGGCCATGGATGCGATCGCTGCGGCCGATCTTAGCCAGACGAGCGGGTTCGGCCCATTCGGACCGCA
AGGAATCGGTCAATACACTACATGGCGTGATTTCATATGCGCGATTGCTGATCCCCATGTGTATCACTGG
CAAACTGTGATGGACGACACCGTCAGTGCGTCCGTCGCGCAGGCTCTCGATGAGCTGATGCTTTGGGCCG
AGGACTGCCCCGAAGTCCGGCACCTCGTGCACGCGGATTTCGGCTCCAACAATGTCCTGACGGACAATGG
CCGCATAACAGCGGTCATTGACTGGAGCGAGGCGATGTTCGGGGATTCCCAATACGAGGTCGCCAACATC
TTCTTCTGGAGGCCGTGGTTGGCTTGTATGGAGCAGCAGACGCGCTACTTCGAGCGGAGGCATCCGGAGC
TTGCAGGATCGCCGCGGCTCCGGGCGTATATGCTCCGCATTGGTCTTGACCAACTCTATCAGAGCTTGGT
TGACGGCAATTTCGATGATGCAGCTTGGGCGCAGGGTCGATGCGACGCAATCGTCCGATCCGGAGCCGGG
ACTGTCGGGCGTACACAAATCGCCCGCAGAAGCGCGGCCGTCTGGACCGATGGCTGTGTAGAAGTACTCG
CCGATAGTGGAAACCGACGCCCCAGCACTCGTCCGAGGGCAAAGGAATAGCACGTACTACGAGATTTCGA
TTCCACCGCCGCCTTCTATGAAAGGTTGGGCTTCGGAATCGTTTTCCGGGACGCCGGCTGGATGATCCTC
CAGCGCGGGGATCTCATGCTGGAGTTCTTCGCCCACCCCAACTTGTTTATTGCAGCTTATAATGGTTACA
AATAAAGCAATAGCATCACAAATTTCACAAATAAAGCATTTTTTTCACTGCATTCTAGTTGTGGTTTGTC
CAAACTCATCAATGTATCTTATCATGTCTGTATACCGTCGACCTCTAGCTAGAGCTTGGCGTAATCATGG
TCATAGCTGTTTCCTGTGTGAAATTGTTATCCGCTCACAATTCCACACAACATACGAGCCGGAAGCATAA
AGTGTAAAGCCTGGGGTGCCTAATGAGTGAGCTAACTCACATTAATTGCGTTGCGCTCACTGCCCGCTTT
CCAGTCGGGAAACCTGTCGTGCCAGCTGCATTAATGAATCGGCCAACGCGCGGGGAGAGGCGGTTTGCGT
ATTGGGCGCTCTTCCGCTTCCTCGCTCACTGACTCGCTGCGCTCGGTCGTTCGGCTGCGGCGAGCGGTAT
CAGCTCACTCAAAGGCGGTAATACGGTTATCCACAGAATCAGGGGATAACGCAGGAAAGAACATGTGAGC
AAAAGGCCAGCAAAAGGCCAGGAACCGTAAAAAGGCCGCGTTGCTGGCGTTTTTCCATAGGCTCCGCCCC
CCTGACGAGCATCACAAAAATCGACGCTCAAGTCAGAGGTGGCGAAACCCGACAGGACTATAAAGATACC
AGGCGTTTCCCCCTGGAAGCTCCCTCGTGCGCTCTCCTGTTCCGACCCTGCCGCTTACCGGATACCTGTC
CGCCTTTCTCCCTTCGGGAAGCGTGGCGCTTTCTCATAGCTCACGCTGTAGGTATCTCAGTTCGGTGTAG
GTCGTTCGCTCCAAGCTGGGCTGTGTGCACGAACCCCCCGTTCAGCCCGACCGCTGCGCCTTATCCGGTA
ACTATCGTCTTGAGTCCAACCCGGTAAGACACGACTTATCGCCACTGGCAGCAGCCACTGGTAACAGGAT
TAGCAGAGCGAGGTATGTAGGCGGTGCTACAGAGTTCTTGAAGTGGTGGCCTAACTACGGCTACACTAGA
AGAACAGTATTTGGTATCTGCGCTCTGCTGAAGCCAGTTACCTTCGGAAAAAGAGTTGGTAGCTCTTGAT
CCGGCAAACAAACCACCGCTGGTAGCGGTGGTTTTTTTGTTTGCAAGCAGCAGATTACGCGCAGAAAAAA
AGGATCTCAA
